LOCUS       Exported 5005 bp ds-DNA circular SYN 12-MAY-2021
DEFINITION  pMVP L5-L4 entry plasmid, contains Tir1-P2A-AID for 4-component
            MultiSite Gateway Pro assembly. Allows expression of N-term Tir1
            linked by P2A to AID domain fused to gene of interest..
ACCESSION   .
VERSION     .
KEYWORDS    JE301: pMVP (L5-L4) Tir1-P2A-AID
SOURCE      synthetic DNA construct
  ORGANISM  synthetic DNA construct
REFERENCE   1 (bases 1 to 5005)
  AUTHORS   Haldeman JM, Conway AE, Arlotto ME, Slentz DH, Muoio DM, Becker TC,
            Newgard CB
  TITLE     Creation of versatile cloning platforms for transgene expression and
            dCas9-based epigenome editing.
  JOURNAL   Nucleic Acids Res. 2018 Dec 27. pii: 5264291. doi:
            10.1093/nar/gky1286.
  PUBMED    30590691
REFERENCE   2 (bases 1 to 5005)
  AUTHORS   .
  TITLE     Direct Submission
  JOURNAL   Exported May 12, 2021 from SnapGene Server 1.1.58
            http://www.snapgene.com
FEATURES             Location/Qualifiers
     source          1..5005
                     /organism="synthetic DNA construct"
                     /mol_type="other DNA"
     primer_bind     92..109
                     /label=L4440
                     /note="L4440 vector, forward primer"
     terminator      268..295
                     /label=rrnB T2 terminator
                     /note="transcription terminator T2 from the E. coli rrnB
                     gene"
     terminator      387..473
                     /gene="Escherichia coli rrnB"
                     /label=rrnB T1 terminator
                     /note="transcription terminator T1 from the E. coli rrnB
                     gene"
     primer_bind     522..544
                     /label=M13/pUC Forward
                     /note="In lacZ gene"
     primer_bind     536..553
                     /label=M13 Forward
                     /note="In lacZ gene. Also called M13-F20 or M13 (-21)
                     Forward"
     primer_bind     537..553
                     /label=M13 fwd
                     /note="common sequencing primer, one of multiple similar
                     variants"
     protein_bind    570..665
                     /gene="mutant version of attL"
                     /label=attL5
                     /bound_moiety="LR Clonase(TM)"
                     /note="recombination site for the Gateway(R) LR reaction"
     regulatory      668..677
                     /regulatory_class="other"
                     /note="vertebrate consensus sequence for strong initiation
                     of translation (Kozak, 1987)"
     CDS             722..2443
                     /codon_start=1
                     /product="rice transport inhibitor response 1 protein"
                     /label=OsTIR1
                     /note="F-box protein that mediates auxin-dependent
                     interaction of a ubiquitin ligase with an auxin-inducible
                     degron (Tan et al., 2007)"
                     /translation="TYFPEEVVEHIFSFLPAQRDRNTVSLVCKVWYEIERLSRRGVFVG
                     NCYAVRAGRVAARFPNVRALTVKGKPHFADFNLVPPDWGGYAGPWIEAAARGCHGLEEL
                     RMKRMVVSDESLELLARSFPRFRALVLISCEGFSTDGLAAVASHCKLLRELDLQENEVE
                     DRGPRWLSCFPDSCTSLVSLNFACIKGEVNAGSLERLVSRSPNLRSLRLNRSVSVDTLA
                     KILLRTPNLEDLGTGNLTDDFQTESYFKLTSALEKCKMLRSLSGFWDASPVCLSFIYPL
                     CAQLTGLNLSYAPTLDASDLTKMISRCVKLQRLWVLDCISDKGLQVVASSCKDLQELRV
                     FPSDFYVAGYSAVTEEGLVAVSLGCPKLNSLLYFCHQMTNAALVTVAKNCPNFTRFRLC
                     ILEPGKPDVVTSQPLDEGFGAIVRECKGLQRLSISGLLTDKVFMYIGKYAKQLEMLSIA
                     FAGDSDKGMMHVMNGCKNLRKLEIRDSPFGDAALLGNFARYETMRSLWMSSCNVTLKGC
                     QVLASKMPMLNVEVINERDGSNEMEENHGDLPKVEKLYVYRTTAGARDDAPNFVKIL"
     CDS             2471..2500
                     /codon_start=1
                     /product="Myc (human c-Myc proto-oncogene) epitope tag"
                     /label=Myc
                     /translation="EQKLISEEDL"
     CDS             2507..2536
                     /codon_start=1
                     /product="Myc (human c-Myc proto-oncogene) epitope tag"
                     /label=Myc
                     /translation="EQKLISEEDL"
     CDS             2543..2572
                     /codon_start=1
                     /product="Myc (human c-Myc proto-oncogene) epitope tag"
                     /label=Myc
                     /translation="EQKLISEEDL"
     CDS             2591..2620
                     /codon_start=1
                     /product="Myc (human c-Myc proto-oncogene) epitope tag"
                     /label=Myc
                     /translation="EQKLISEEDL"
     CDS             2627..2656
                     /codon_start=1
                     /product="Myc (human c-Myc proto-oncogene) epitope tag"
                     /label=Myc
                     /translation="EQKLISEEDL"
     CDS             2663..2692
                     /codon_start=1
                     /product="Myc (human c-Myc proto-oncogene) epitope tag"
                     /label=Myc
                     /translation="EQKLISEEDL"
     CDS             2711..2740
                     /codon_start=1
                     /product="Myc (human c-Myc proto-oncogene) epitope tag"
                     /label=Myc
                     /translation="EQKLISEEDL"
     CDS             2747..2776
                     /codon_start=1
                     /product="Myc (human c-Myc proto-oncogene) epitope tag"
                     /label=Myc
                     /translation="EQKLISEEDL"
     CDS             2783..2812
                     /codon_start=1
                     /product="Myc (human c-Myc proto-oncogene) epitope tag"
                     /label=Myc
                     /translation="EQKLISEEDL"
     CDS             2846..2902
                     /codon_start=1
                     /product="2A peptide from porcine teschovirus-1
                     polyprotein"
                     /label=P2A
                     /note="Eukaryotic ribosomes fail to insert a peptide bond
                     between the Gly and Pro residues, yielding separate
                     polypeptides."
                     /translation="ATNFSLLKQAGDVEENPGP"
     CDS             2903..3106
                     /codon_start=1
                     /product="minimal degron from the auxin-responsive IAA17
                     protein of Arabidopsis thaliana (Kubota et al., 2013)"
                     /label=mini-AID
                     /note="acts as an auxin-inducible degron (AID) in the
                     presence of TIR1"
                     /translation="KEKSACPKDPAKPPAKAQVVGWPPVRSYRKNVMVSCQKSSGGPEA
                     AAFVKVSMDGAPYLRKIDLRMYK"
     protein_bind    complement(3120..3215)
                     /gene="mutant version of attL"
                     /label=attL4
                     /bound_moiety="LR Clonase(TM)"
                     /note="recombination site for the Gateway(R) LR reaction"
     primer_bind     complement(3246..3265)
                     /label=T7
                     /note="T7 promoter, forward primer"
     promoter        complement(3247..3265)
                     /label=T7 promoter
                     /note="promoter for bacteriophage T7 RNA polymerase"
     primer_bind     complement(3270..3286)
                     /label=M13 rev
                     /note="common sequencing primer, one of multiple similar
                     variants"
     primer_bind     complement(3270..3286)
                     /label=M13 Reverse
                     /note="In lacZ gene. Also called M13-rev"
     primer_bind     complement(3388..3407)
                     /label=pENTR-R
                     /note="pENTR vectors, reverse primer"
     CDS             3399..4208
                     /codon_start=1
                     /gene="aph(3')-Ia"
                     /product="aminoglycoside phosphotransferase"
                     /label=KanR
                     /note="confers resistance to kanamycin in bacteria or G418
                     (Geneticin(R)) in eukaryotes"
                     /translation="MSHIQRETSRPRLNSNMDADLYGYKWARDNVGQSGATIYRLYGKP
                     DAPELFLKHGKGSVANDVTDEMVRLNWLTEFMPLPTIKHFIRTPDDAWLLTTAIPGKTA
                     FQVLEEYPDSGENIVDALAVFLRRLHSIPVCNCPFNSDRVFRLAQAQSRMNNGLVDASD
                     FDDERNGWPVEQVWKEMHKLLPFSPDSVVTHGDFSLDNLIFDEGKLIGCIDVGRVGIAD
                     RYQDLAILWNCLGEFSPSLQKRLFQKYGIDNPDMNKLQFHLMLDEFF"
     primer_bind     complement(3466..3485)
                     /label=Kan-R
                     /note="Kanamycin resistance gene, reverse primer"
     rep_origin      4355..4943
                     /direction=RIGHT
                     /label=ori
                     /note="high-copy-number ColE1/pMB1/pBR322/pUC origin of
                     replication"
     primer_bind     4844..4863
                     /label=pBR322ori-F
                     /note="pBR322 origin, forward primer"
ORIGIN
        1 ctttcctgcg ttatcccctg attctgtgga taaccgtatt accgcctttg agtgagctga
       61 taccgctcgc cgcagccgaa cgaccgagcg cagcgagtca gtgagcgagg aagcggaaga
      121 gcgcccaata cgcaaaccgc ctctccccgc gcgttggccg attcattaat gcagctggca
      181 cgacaggttt cccgactgga aagcgggcag tgagcgcaac gcaattaata cgcgtaccgc
      241 tagccaggaa gagtttgtag aaacgcaaaa aggccatccg tcaggatggc cttctgctta
      301 gtttgatgcc tggcagttta tggcgggcgt cctgcccgcc accctccggg ccgttgcttc
      361 acaacgttca aatccgctcc cggcggattt gtcctactca ggagagcgtt caccgacaaa
      421 caacagataa aacgaaaggc ccagtcttcc gactgagcct ttcgttttat ttgatgcctg
      481 gcagttccct actctcgcgt taacgctagc atggatgttt tcccagtcac gacgttgtaa
      541 aacgacggcc agtcttaagc tcgggcccca aataatgatt ttattttgac tgatagtgac
      601 ctgttcgttg caacaaattg atgagcaatg cttttttata atgccaactt tgtatacaaa
      661 agttgtcgcc accatggcat tacaaaaaaa attagaagaa ttagaattag atgaaggcgg
      721 cacgtacttc ccggaggagg tggtggagca catcttcagc ttcctgccgg cgcagcgcga
      781 ccgcaacacg gtctcgctcg tctgcaaggt gtggtacgag atcgagaggc tgagccgccg
      841 cggcgtcttc gtgggcaact gctacgccgt gcgcgccggc cgcgtcgccg cgcggttccc
      901 caacgtgcgg gcgctcacgg tgaaggggaa gccccacttc gccgacttca acctcgtgcc
      961 ccccgactgg ggcggctacg cggggccgtg gatcgaggcg gccgcgaggg gatgccacgg
     1021 cctggaggag ctcaggatga agcggatggt ggtgtccgac gagagcctcg agctgctggc
     1081 tcgctcgttc ccgcggttca gggctcttgt tcttatcagc tgcgaggggt tcagcactga
     1141 cgggctagcc gccgtcgcga gccattgcaa gcttctgagg gagttggatt tgcaggaaaa
     1201 tgaagtggag gatcgagggc ctaggtggct ttcctgcttc cctgattcct gcacatcact
     1261 tgtctcattg aattttgcct gcatcaaagg ggaggttaat gctggttcac tggagagact
     1321 tgttagcagg tccccaaacc tgcggagttt gaggctgaat cgatctgtat cggtagatac
     1381 acttgcaaag atactactgc gtacccctaa cttggaggat ttggggacag ggaatttgac
     1441 agatgacttc caaactgagt cctactttaa gcttaccagt gctctggaga aatgcaagat
     1501 gttgaggagt ttgtctggat tctgggatgc ttctcctgtt tgcctgtcat ttatctaccc
     1561 cctgtgtgct caactgacag gattgaactt gagctatgca cccacacttg atgcttctga
     1621 ccttacaaaa atgattagcc gctgtgtgaa gctccaacgc ctttgggtac tggattgtat
     1681 ctcggacaaa ggcttgcaag tggtggcctc cagttgcaaa gacttgcaag aactcagggt
     1741 atttccatca gatttctacg tagctggtta ttctgcagtg acagaggagg gacttgttgc
     1801 agtatccttg ggctgtccaa aactgaactc actactgtac ttctgtcacc aaatgactaa
     1861 tgctgcacta gttactgtcg ccaagaactg tccaaatttc acacgattca gactttgtat
     1921 tcttgagcca gggaagcctg atgttgtgac aagccaacca ttagatgaag gctttggagc
     1981 tattgttcgt gagtgcaagg gattacaacg tttgtcaata tctggtcttc tcacagacaa
     2041 agttttcatg tatatcggga aatatgcaaa acaacttgag atgctttcta tagcatttgc
     2101 tggtgacagt gataagggta tgatgcatgt tatgaatgga tgcaagaatt taaggaaact
     2161 ggagataaga gatagcccgt ttggtgatgc tgcactcttg gggaattttg ctaggtacga
     2221 gacaatgcga tccctttgga tgtcatcttg caatgtcacg ttaaaggggt gccaagtcct
     2281 tgcgtcaaag atgccgatgc tcaatgttga ggtcataaat gagcgggatg gtagcaatga
     2341 aatggaggaa aaccatggag atctgcctaa agtggagaaa ttatatgtgt accgcacaac
     2401 tgctggggcg agggatgatg caccaaattt tgttaaaatc ctagtcgact ccggttctgc
     2461 tgctagtggt gaacaaaagt tgatttctga agaagatttg aacggtgaac aaaagctaat
     2521 ctccgaggaa gacttgaacg gtgaacaaaa attaatctca gaagaagact tgaacggatc
     2581 ctctagaggt gaacaaaagt tgatttctga agaagatttg aacggtgaac aaaagctaat
     2641 ctccgaggaa gacttgaacg gtgaacaaaa attaatctca gaagaagact tgaacggatc
     2701 ctctagaggt gaacaaaagt tgatttctga agaagatttg aacggtgaac aaaagctaat
     2761 ctccgaggaa gacttgaacg gtgaacaaaa attaatctca gaagaagact tgaacggatc
     2821 cactagcggt acagccggat caggagctac taatttctct ctgttaaagc aggcaggaga
     2881 tgtggaggag aatccaggtc ctaaggagaa gagtgcttgt cctaaagatc cagccaaacc
     2941 tccggccaag gcacaagttg tgggatggcc accggtgaga tcataccgga agaacgtgat
     3001 ggtttcctgc caaaaatcaa gcggtggccc ggaggcggcg gcgttcgtga aggtatcaat
     3061 ggacggagca ccgtacttga ggaaaatcga tttgaggatg tataaaggca gtaccaaccc
     3121 aacttttcta tacaaagttg gcattataag aaagcattgc ttatcaattt gttgcaacga
     3181 acaggtcact atcagtcaaa ataaaatcat tatttgccat ccagctgcag ggcggccgcg
     3241 atatccccta tagtgagtcg tattacatgg tcatagctgt ttcctggcag ctctggcccg
     3301 tgtctcaaaa tctctgatgt tacattgcac aagataaaaa tatatcatca tgaacaataa
     3361 aactgtctgc ttacataaac agtaatacaa ggggtgttat gagccatatt caacgggaaa
     3421 cgtcgaggcc gcgattaaat tccaacatgg atgctgattt atatgggtat aaatgggctc
     3481 gcgataatgt cgggcaatca ggtgcgacaa tctatcgctt gtatgggaag cccgatgcgc
     3541 cagagttgtt tctgaaacat ggcaaaggta gcgttgccaa tgatgttaca gatgagatgg
     3601 tcagactaaa ctggctgacg gaatttatgc ctcttccgac catcaagcat tttatccgta
     3661 ctcctgatga tgcatggtta ctcaccactg cgatccccgg aaaaacagca ttccaggtat
     3721 tagaagaata tcctgattca ggtgaaaata ttgttgatgc gctggcagtg ttcctgcgcc
     3781 ggttgcattc gattcctgtt tgtaattgtc cttttaacag cgatcgcgta tttcgtctcg
     3841 ctcaggcgca atcacgaatg aataacggtt tggttgatgc gagtgatttt gatgacgagc
     3901 gtaatggctg gcctgttgaa caagtctgga aagaaatgca taaacttttg ccattctcac
     3961 cggattcagt cgtcactcat ggtgatttct cacttgataa ccttattttt gacgagggga
     4021 aattaatagg ttgtattgat gttggacgag tcggaatcgc agaccgatac caggatcttg
     4081 ccatcctatg gaactgcctc ggtgagtttt ctccttcatt acagaaacgg ctttttcaaa
     4141 aatatggtat tgataatcct gatatgaata aattgcagtt tcatttgatg ctcgatgagt
     4201 ttttctaatc agaattggtt aattggttgt aacactggca gagcattacg ctgacttgac
     4261 gggacggcgc aagctcatga ccaaaatccc ttaacgtgag ttacgcgtcg ttccactgag
     4321 cgtcagaccc cgtagaaaag atcaaaggat cttcttgaga tccttttttt ctgcgcgtaa
     4381 tctgctgctt gcaaacaaaa aaaccaccgc taccagcggt ggtttgtttg ccggatcaag
     4441 agctaccaac tctttttccg aaggtaactg gcttcagcag agcgcagata ccaaatactg
     4501 ttcttctagt gtagccgtag ttaggccacc acttcaagaa ctctgtagca ccgcctacat
     4561 acctcgctct gctaatcctg ttaccagtgg ctgctgccag tggcgataag tcgtgtctta
     4621 ccgggttgga ctcaagacga tagttaccgg ataaggcgca gcggtcgggc tgaacggggg
     4681 gttcgtgcac acagcccagc ttggagcgaa cgacctacac cgaactgaga tacctacagc
     4741 gtgagctatg agaaagcgcc acgcttcccg aagggagaaa ggcggacagg tatccggtaa
     4801 gcggcagggt cggaacagga gagcgcacga gggagcttcc agggggaaac gcctggtatc
     4861 tttatagtcc tgtcgggttt cgccacctct gacttgagcg tcgatttttg tgatgctcgt
     4921 caggggggcg gagcctatgg aaaaacgcca gcaacgcggc ctttttacgg ttcctggcct
     4981 tttgctggcc ttttgctcac atgtt
//
