[The description below was written by a language model from this plasmid's Addgene catalogue record and the feature table of its GenBank file.]
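Description:
JE301: pMVP (L5-L4) Tir1-P2A-AID is a Gateway entry plasmid from the pMVP modular cloning platform, built in the Invitrogen pDONR221 P5-P4 backbone. The 5,005 bp circular plasmid is propagated in E. coli through a high-copy ColE1/pUC-type origin and selected with kanamycin via the aminoglycoside phosphotransferase gene. rrnB T1 and T2 terminators sit upstream of the cloning region to insulate it from read-through transcription, and M13 forward and reverse primer sites flank the insert for sequencing. A backbone T7 promoter lies outside the attL4 site. The entry plasmid carries no eukaryotic promoter for the insert, so expression depends on the elements joined to it during assembly.

The roughly 2.45 kb payload lies between attL5 and attL4 recombination sites, which set its position and orientation in a four-component MultiSite Gateway Pro LR reaction. After a Kozak consensus, it encodes rice (Oryza sativa) TIR1, the F-box protein that recruits a ubiquitin ligase to auxin-inducible degrons in the presence of auxin. OsTIR1 carries nine tandem Myc epitopes at its C terminus for detection. A porcine teschovirus P2A peptide follows, then a minimal auxin-inducible degron derived from Arabidopsis IAA17. The insert is designated "open", consistent with its stated design of fusing the AID domain to a gene of interest supplied by the downstream module. Ribosome skipping at P2A should then produce two proteins from one transcript: Myc-tagged OsTIR1 and the N-terminally AID-tagged target. The assembled construct therefore delivers both components of the auxin degron system in a single cassette, enabling auxin-dependent, conditional degradation of a chosen protein.
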