Addgene plasmid #121722: JE301: pMVP (L5-L4) Tir1-P2A-AID
Purpose: pMVP L5-L4 entry plasmid, contains Tir1-P2A-AID for 4-component MultiSite Gateway Pro assembly. Allows expression of N-term Tir1 linked by P2A to AID domain fused to gene of interest.
Depositing lab: Christopher Newgard. Depositing organization: Duke University. Publication: Creation of versatile cloning platforms for transgene expression and dCas9-based epigenome editing. Haldeman JM, Conway AE, Arlotto ME, Slentz DH, Muoio DM, Becker TC, Newgard CB. Nucleic Acids Res. 2018 Dec 27. pii: 5264291. doi: 10.1093/nar/gky1286. PubMed 30590691.
Backbone
  Vector backbone: pDONR221 P5-P4
  Backbone manufacturer: Invitrogen
  Backbone size w/o insert (bp): 2554
  Vector type: Synthetic Biology ; pMVP Gateway Entry Plasmid
Growth in bacteria
  Bacterial resistance: Kanamycin, 50 μg/mL
  Growth temperature: 37°C
  Growth strain: DH5alpha
  Copy number: High Copy
Gene/Insert
  Gene/Insert name: osTir1-P2A-AID (open)
  Species: Synthetic; O. Sativa
  Insert size (bp): 2451
  Tag / fusion protein: 9x myc (C-term on osTIR1) (C terminal on insert)
  Cloning method: Gateway Cloning
  Sequencing primers: 5′ M13F; 3′ M13R
Terms and licenses: Academic/Nonprofit Terms; Industry Terms: Not Available to Industry
Depositor comments: osTir1/9xmyc sequence PCR'd from Addgene #47328. Minimal auxin-inducible degron (AID) sequence derived from PMID: 27052166.
How to cite: JE301: pMVP (L5-L4) Tir1-P2A-AID was a gift from Christopher Newgard (Addgene plasmid # 121722 ; http://n2t.net/addgene:121722 ; RRID:Addgene_121722)
